>Addgene plasmid #180151 | R26-CAG-loxP-FNF-bpA-3pA-loxP-td-sfGFP | addgene full sequence | sequence record 355316 | Addgene NGS Result
GTGGCACTTTTCGGGGAAATGTGCGCGGAACCCCTATTTGTTTATTTTTCTAAATACATTCAAATATGTA
TCCGCTCATGAGACAATAACCCTGATAAATGCTTCAATAATATTGAAAAAGGAAGAGTATGAGTATTCAA
CATTTCCGTGTCGCCCTTATTCCCTTTTTTGCGGCATTTTGCCTTCCTGTTTTTGCTCACCCAGAAACGC
TGGTGAAAGTAAAAGATGCTGAAGATCAGTTGGGTGCACGAGTGGGTTACATCGAACTGGATCTCAACAG
CGGTAAGATCCTTGAGAGTTTTCGCCCCGAAGAACGTTTTCCAATGATGAGCACTTTTAAAGTTCTGCTA
TGTGGCGCGGTATTATCCCGTATTGACGCCGGGCAAGAGCAACTCGGTCGCCGCATACACTATTCTCAGA
ATGACTTGGTTGAGTACTCACCAGTCACAGAAAAGCATCTTACGGATGGCATGACAGTAAGAGAATTATG
CAGTGCTGCCATAACCATGAGTGATAACACTGCGGCCAACTTACTTCTGACAACGATCGGAGGACCGAAG
GAGCTAACCGCTTTTTTGCACAACATGGGGGATCATGTAACTCGCCTTGATCGTTGGGAACCGGAGCTGA
ATGAAGCCATACCAAACGACGAGCGTGACACCACGATGCCTGTAGCAATGGCAACAACGTTGCGCAAACT
ATTAACTGGCGAACTACTTACTCTAGCTTCCCGGCAACAATTAATAGACTGGATGGAGGCGGATAAAGTT
GCAGGACCACTTCTGCGCTCGGCCCTTCCGGCTGGCTGGTTTATTGCTGATAAATCTGGAGCCGGTGAGC
GTGGGTCTCGCGGTATCATTGCAGCACTGGGGCCAGATGGTAAGCCCTCCCGTATCGTAGTTATCTACAC
GACGGGGAGTCAGGCAACTATGGATGAACGAAATAGACAGATCGCTGAGATAGGTGCCTCACTGATTAAG
CATTGGTAACTGTCAGACCAAGTTTACTCATATATACTTTAGATTGATTTAAAACTTCATTTTTAATTTA
AAAGGATCTAGGTGAAGATCCTTTTTGATAATCTCATGACCAAAATCCCTTAACGTGAGTTTTCGTTCCA
CTGAGCGTCAGACCCCGTAGAAAAGATCAAAGGATCTTCTTGAGATCCTTTTTTTCTGCGCGTAATCTGC
TGCTTGCAAACAAAAAAACCACCGCTACCAGCGGTGGTTTGTTTGCCGGATCAAGAGCTACCAACTCTTT
TTCCGAAGGTAACTGGCTTCAGCAGAGCGCAGATACCAAATACTGTTCTTCTAGTGTAGCCGTAGTTAGG
CCACCACTTCAAGAACTCTGTAGCACCGCCTACATACCTCGCTCTGCTAATCCTGTTACCAGTGGCTGCT
GCCAGTGGCGATAAGTCGTGTCTTACCGGGTTGGACTCAAGACGATAGTTACCGGATAAGGCGCAGCGGT
CGGGCTGAACGGGGGGTTCGTGCACACAGCCCAGCTTGGAGCGAACGACCTACACCGAACTGAGATACCT
ACAGCGTGAGCTATGAGAAAGCGCCACGCTTCCCGAAGGGAGAAAGGCGGACAGGTATCCGGTAAGCGGC
AGGGTCGGAACAGGAGAGCGCACGAGGGAGCTTCCAGGGGGAAACGCCTGGTATCTTTATAGTCCTGTCG
GGTTTCGCCACCTCTGACTTGAGCGTCGATTTTTGTGATGCTCGTCAGGGGGGCGGAGCCTATGGAAAAA
CGCCAGCAACGCGGCCTTTTTACGGTTCCTGGCCTTTTGCTGGCCTTTTGCTCACATGTTCTTTCCTGCG
TTATCCCCTGATTCTGTGGATAACCGTATTACCGCCTTTGAGTGAGCTGATACCGCTCGCCGCAGCCGAA
CGACCGAGCGCAGCGAGTCAGTGAGCGAGGAAGCGGAAGAGCGCCCAATACGCAAACCGCCTCTCCCCGC
GCGTTGGCCGATTCATTAATGCAGCTGGCACGACAGGTTTCCCGACTGGAAAGCGGGCAGTGAGCGCAAC
GCAATTAATGTGAGTTAGCTCACTCATTAGGCACCCCAGGCTTTACACTTTATGCTTCCGGCTCGTATGT
TGTGTGGAATTGTGAGCGGATAACAATTTCACACAGGAAACAGCTATGACCATGATTACGCCAAGCGCGC
AATTAAGTTTAAACCGGCGGATCACAAGCAATAATAACCTGTAGTTTTGCTGCATAAAACCCCAGATGAC
TACCTATCCTCCCATTTTCCTTATTTGCCCCTATTAAAAAACTTCCCGACAAAACCGAAAATCTGTGGGA
AGTCTTGTCCCTCCAATTTTACACCTGTTCAATTCCCCTGCAGGACAACGCCCACACACCAGGTTAGCCT
TTAAGCCTGCCCAGAAGACTCCCGCCCATCTTCTAGGTCGACATTGATTATTGACTAGTTATTAATAGTA
ATCAATTACGGGGTCATTAGTTCATAGCCCATATATGGAGTTCCGCGTTACATAACTTACGGTAAATGGC
CCGCCTGGCTGACCGCCCAACGACCCCCGCCCATTGACGTCAATAATGACGTATGTTCCCATAGTAACGC
CAATAGGGACTTTCCATTGACGTCAATGGGTGGAGTATTTACGGTAAACTGCCCACTTGGCAGTACATCA
AGTGTATCATATGCCAAGTACGCCCCCTATTGACGTCAATGACGGTAAATGGCCCGCCTGGCATTATGCC
CAGTACATGACCTTATGGGACTTTCCTACTTGGCAGTACATCTACGTATTAGTCATCGCTATTACCATGG
TCGAGGTGAGCCCCACGTTCTGCTTCACTCTCCCCATCTCCCCCCCCTCCCCACCCCCAATTTTGTATTT
ATTTATTTTTTAATTATTTTGTGCAGCGATGGGGGCGGGGGGGGGGGGGGGGCGCGCGCCGGGGGGGGGG
GGGGGGGGGGGGGGGGGGGGSGGGGSGRGGSGGRGRGGKGCGGCGGCAGCCAATCAGAGCGGCGCGCTCC
GAAAGTTTCCTTTTATGGCGAGGCGGCGGCGGCGGCGGCCCTATAAAAAGCGAAGCGCGCGGCGGGCGGG
AGTCGCTGCGCGCTGCCTTCGCCCCGTGCCCCGCTCCGCCGCCGCCTCGCGCCGCCCGCCCCGGCTCTGA
CTGACCGCGTTACTCCCACAGGTGAGCGGGCGGGACGGCCCTTCTCCTCCGGGCTGTAATTAGCGCTTGG
TTTAATGACGGCTTGTTTCTTTTCTGTGGCTGCGTGAAAGCCTTGAGGGGCTCCGGGAGGGCCCTTTGTG
CGGGGGGAGCGGCTCGGGGGGTGCGTGCGTGTGTGTGTGCGTGGGGAGCGCCGCGTGCGGCTCCGCGCTG
CCCGGCGGCTGTGAGCGCTGCGGGCGCGGCGCGGGGCTTTGTGCGCTCCGCAGTGTGCGCGAGGGGAGCG
CGGCCGGGGGCGGTGCCCCGCGGTGCGGGGGGGGCTGCGAGGGGAACAAAGGCTGCGTGCGGGGTGTGTG
CGTGGGGGGGTGAGCAGGGGGTGTGGGCGCGTCGGTCGGGCTGCAACCCCCCCTGCACCCCCCTCCCCGA
GTTGCTGAGCACGGCCCGGCTTCGGGTGCGGGGCTCCGTACGGGGCGTGGCGCGGGGCTCGCCGTGCCGG
GCGGGGGGTGGCGGCAGGTGGGGGTGCCGGGCGGGGCGGGGCCGCCTCGGGCCGGGGAGGGCTCGGGGGA
GGGGCGCGGCGGCCCCCGGAGCGCCGGCGGCTGTCGAGGCGCGGCGAGCCGCAGCCATTGCCTTTTATGG
TAATCGTGCGAGAGGGCGCAGGGACTTCCTTTGTCCCAAATCTGTGCGGAGCCGAAATCTGGGAGGCGCC
GCCGCACCCCCTCTAGCGGGCGCGGGGCGAAGCGGTGCGGCGCCGGCAGGAAGGAAATGGGCGGGGAGGG
CCTTCGTGCGTCGCCGCGCCGCCGTCCCCTTCTCCCTCTCCAGCCTCGGGGCTGTCCGCGGGGGGACGGC
TGCCTTCGGGGGGGACGGGGCAGGGCGGGGTTCGGCTTCTGGCGTGTGACCGGCGGCTCTAGAGCCTCTG
CTAACCATGTTCATGCCTTCTTCTTTTTCCTACAGCTCCTGGGCAACGTGCTGGTTATTGTGCTGTCTCA
TCATTTTGGCAAAGAATTCATAACTTCGTATAGCATACATTATACGAAGTTATAGAAGTTCCTATTCTCT
AGAAAGTATAGGAACTTCGTTGACAATTAATCATCGGCATAGTATATCGGCATAGTATAATACGACAAGG
TGAGGAACTAAACCATGGGATCGGCCATTGAACAAGATGGATTGCACGCAGGTTCTCCGGCCGCTTGGGT
GGAGAGGCTATTCGGCTATGACTGGGCACAACAGACAATCGGCTGCTCTGATGCCGCCGTGTTCCGGCTG
TCAGCGCAGGGGCGCCCGGTTCTTTTTGTCAAGACCGACCTGTCCGGTGCCCTGAATGAACTGCAGGACG
AGGCAGCGCGGCTATCGTGGCTGGCCACGACGGGCGTTCCTTGCGCAGCTGTGCTCGACGTTGTCACTGA
AGCGGGAAGGGACTGGCTGCTATTGGGCGAAGTGCCGGGGCAGGATCTCCTGTCATCTCACCTTGCTCCT
GCCGAGAAAGTATCCATCATGGCTGATGCAATGCGGCGGCTGCATACGCTTGATCCGGCTACCTGCCCAT
TCGACCACCAAGCGAAACATCGCATCGAGCGAGCACGTACTCGGATGGAAGCCGGTCTTGTCGATCAGGA
TGATCTGGACGAAGAGCATCAGGGGCTCGCGCCAGCCGAACTGTTCGCCAGGCTCAAGGCGCGCATGCCC
GACGGCGATGATCTCGTCGTGACCCATGGCGATGCCTGCTTGCCGAATATCATGGTGGAAAATGGCCGCT
TTTCTGGATTCATCGACTGTGGCCGGCTGGGTGTGGCGGACCGCTATCAGGACATAGCGTTGGCTACCCG
TGATATTGCTGAAGAGCTTGGCGGCGAATGGGCTGACCGCTTCCTCGTGCTTTACGGTATCGCCGCTCCC
GATTCGCAGCGCATCGCCTTCTATCGCCTTCTTGACGAGTTCTTCTGAGGGGATCAATTCGAAGTTCCTA
TTCTCTAGAAAGTATAGGAACTTCGCTAGCAGCTCGCTGATCAGCCTCGACTGTGCCTTCTAGTTGCCAG
CCATCTGTTGTTTGCCCCTCCCCCGTGCCTTCCTTGACCCTGGAAGGTGCCACTCCCACTGTCCTTTCCT
AATAAAATGAGGAAATTGCATCGCATTGTCTGAGTAGGTGTCATTCTATTCTGGGGGGTGGGGTGGGGCA
GGACAGCAAGGGGGAGGATTGGGAAGACAATAGCAGGCATGCTGGGGATGCGGTGGGCTCTATGGCTTCT
GAGGCGGAAAGAACCAGCTGGGGCTCGACTAGAGCTTGCGGAACCCTTACCACCGCGGTGGCGGCCGCTC
TAGAATCATAATCAGCCATACCACATTTGTAGAGGTTTTACTTGCTTTAAAAAACCTCCCACACCTCCCC
CTGAACCTGAAACATAAAATGAATGCAATTGTTGTTGTTAACTTGTTTATTGCAGCTTATAATGGTTACA
AATAAAGCAATAGCATCACAAATTTCACAAATAAAGCATTTTTTTCACTGCATTCTAGTTGTGGTTTGTC
CAAACTCATCAATGTATCTTAACTAGAATCATAATCAGCCATACCACATTTGTAGAGGTTTTACTTGCTT
TAAAAAACCTCCCACACCTCCCCCTGAACCTGAAACATAAAATGAATGCAATTGTTGTTGTTAACTTGTT
TATTGCAGCTTATAATGGTTACAAATAAAGCAATAGCATCACAAATTTCACAAATAAAGCATTTTTTTCA
CTGCATTCTAGTTGTGGTTTGTCCAAACTCATCAATGTATCTTAACTAGAATCATAATCAGCCATACCAC
ATTTGTAGAGGTTTTACTTGCTTTAAAAAACCTCCCACACCTCCCCCTGAACCTGAAACATAAAATGAAT
GCAATTGTTGTTGTTAACTTGTTTATTGCAGCTTATAATGGTTACAAATAAAGCAATAGCATCACAAATT
TCACAAATAAAGCATTTTTTTCACTGCATTCTAGTTGTGGTTTGTCCAAACTCATCAATGTATCTTAACT
AGTGGATCTCATGCCTAGGATAACTTCGTATAGCATACATTATACGAAGTTATAGGCGCGCCATGAGCAA
AGGAGAAGAACTTTTCACTGGAGTTGTCCCAATTCTTGTTGAATTAGATGGTGATGTTAATGGGCACAAA
TTTTCTGTCCGTGGAGAGGGTGAAGGTGATGCTACAAACGGAAAACTCACCCTTAAATTTATTTGCACTA
CTGGAAAACTACCTGTTCCGTGGCCAACACTTGTCACTACTCTGACCTATGGTGTTCAATGCTTTTCCCG
TTATCCGGATCACATGAAACGGCATGACTTTTTCAAGAGTGCCATGCCCGAAGGTTATGTACAGGAACGC
ACTATATCTTTCAAAGATGACGGGACCTACAAGACGCGTGCTGAAGTCAAGTTTGAAGGTGATACCCTTG
TTAATCGTATCGAGTTAAAGGGTATTGATTTTAAAGAAGATGGAAACATTCTTGGACACAAACTCGAGTA
CAACTTTAACTCACACAATGTATACATCACGGCAGACAAACAAAAGAATGGAATCAAAGCTAACTTCAAA
ATTCGCCACAACGTTGAAGATGGTTCCGTTCAACTAGCAGACCATTATCAACAAAATACTCCAATTGGCG
ATGGCCCTGTCCTTTTACCAGACAACCATTACCTGTCGACACAATCTGTCCTTTCGAAAGATCCCAACGA
AAAGCGTGACCACATGGTCCTTCTTGAGTTTGTAACTGCTGCTGGGATTACACATGGCATGGATGAGCTC
TACAAAGGTTCTGCTGGATCTGCAGCAGGATCTGGTATGAGCAAAGGAGAAGAACTTTTCACTGGAGTTG
TCCCAATTCTTGTTGAATTAGATGGTGATGTTAATGGGCACAAATTTTCTGTCCGTGGAGAGGGTGAAGG
TGATGCTACAAACGGAAAACTCACCCTTAAATTTATTTGCACTACTGGAAAACTACCTGTTCCGTGGCCA
ACACTTGTCACTACTCTGACCTATGGTGTTCAATGCTTTTCCCGTTATCCGGATCACATGAAACGGCATG
ACTTTTTCAAGAGTGCCATGCCCGAAGGTTATGTACAGGAACGCACTATATCTTTCAAAGATGACGGGAC
CTACAAGACGCGTGCTGAAGTCAAGTTTGAAGGTGATACCCTTGTTAATCGTATCGAGTTAAAGGGTATT
GATTTTAAAGAAGATGGAAACATTCTTGGACACAAACTCGAGTACAACTTTAACTCACACAATGTATACA
TCACGGCAGACAAACAAAAGAATGGAATCAAAGCTAACTTCAAAATTCGCCACAACGTTGAAGATGGTTC
CGTTCAACTAGCAGACCATTATCAACAAAATACTCCAATTGGCGATGGCCCTGTCCTTTTACCAGACAAC
CATTACCTGTCGACACAATCTGTCCTTTCGAAAGATCCCAACGAAAAGCGTGACCACATGGTCCTTCTTG
AGTTTGTAACTGCTGCTGGGATTACACATGGCATGGATGAGCTCTACAAATGATTAATTAAAACCTCTGG
ATTACAAAATTTGTGAAAGATTGACTGGTATTCTTAACTATGTTGCTCCTTTTACGCTATGTGGATACGC
TGCTTTAATGCCTTTGTATCATGCTATTGCTTCCCGTATGGCTTTCATTTTCTCCTCCTTGTATAAATCC
TGGTTGCTGTCTCTTTATGAGGAGTTGTGGCCCGTTGTCAGGCAACGTGGCGTGGTGTGCACTGTGTTTG
CTGACGCAACCCCCACTGGTTGGGGCATTGCCACCACCTGTCAGCTCCTTTCCGGGACTTTCGCTTTCCC
CCTCCCTATTGCCACGGCGGAACTCATCGCCGCCTGCCTTGCCCGCTGCTGGACAGGGGCTCGGCTGTTG
GGCACTGACAATTCCGTGGTGTTGTCGGGGAAATCATCGTCCTTTCCTTGGCTGCTCGCCTGTGTTGCCA
CCTGGATTCTGCGCGGGACGTCCTTCTGCTACGTCCCTTCGGCCCTCAATCCAGCGGACCTTCCTTCCCG
CGGCCTGCTGCCGGCTCTGCGGCCTCTTCCGCGTCTTCGCCTTCGCCCTCAGACGAGTCGGATCTCCCTT
TGGGCCGCCTCCCCGCAGGATCCACTAGAGCGGCCGCCTAGAGCTCGCTATCAGCCTCGACTGTGCCTTC
TAGTTGCCAGCCATCTGTTGTTTGCCCCTCCCCCGTGCCTTCCTTGACCCTGGAAGGTGCCACTCCCACT
GTCCTTTCCTAATAAAATGAGGAAATTGCATCGCATTGTCTGAGTAGGTGTCATTCTATTCTGGGGGGTG
GGGTGGGGCAGGACAGCAAGGGGGAGGATTGGGAAGACAATAGCAGGCATGCTGGGGATGCGGTGGGCTC
TATGGCTTCTGAGGCGGAAAGAACCAGCTGGGGCTCGACTAGAGCTTGCGGAACCCTTAAGCTTAAAGAC
TGGAGTTGCAGATCACGAGGGAAGAGGGGGAAGGGATTCTCCCAGGCCCAGGGCGGTCCTCAGAAGCCAG
GAGGCAGCAGAGAACTCCCAGAAAGGTATTGCAACACTCCCCTCCCCCCTCCGGAGAAGGGTGCGGCCTT
CTCCCCGCCTACTCCACTGCAGCTCCCTTACTGATAACAACTCAGAGCGACTTTGGGAGAGCAAGTGCTC
GAGGGGGGGCCCGGTACCCAATTCGCCCTATAGTGAGTCGTATTACAATTCACTGGCCGTCGTTTTACAA
CGTCGTGACTGGGAAAACCCTGGCGTTACCCAACTTAATCGCCTTGCAGCACATCCCCCTTTCGCCAGCT
GGCGTAATAGCGAAGAGGCCCGCACCGATCGCCCTTCCCAACAGTTGCGCAGCCTGAATGGCGAATGGCA
AATTGTAAGCGTTAATATTTTGTTAAAATTCGCGTTAAATTTTTGTTAAATCAGCTCATTTTTTAACCAA
TAGGCCGAAATCGGCAAAATCCCTTATAAATCAAAAGAATAGACCGAGATAGGGT
[37 nt withheld, positions 9156-9192]
AAAGAACGTGGACTCCAACGTCAAAGG
[49 nt withheld, positions 9220-9268]
T
[91 nt withheld, positions 9270-9360]
G
[124 nt withheld, positions 9362-9485]
CAG
Features (pLannotate 1.2.2; 35 found; start..end, strand, type, name):
     24..128     +  promoter       AmpR promoter: bla
    129..989     +  CDS            AmpR: β-lactamase; bla; confers resistance to ampicillin, carbenicillin, and related antibiotics
   1160..1748    +  rep_origin     ori: high-copy-number ColE1/pMB1/pBR322/pUC origin of replication
   1931..2023    +  CDS            lacI (fragment): lac repressor; lacI; The lac repressor binds to the lac operator to inhibit transcription in E. coli. This inhibition can be relieved by adding lactose or isopropyl-β-D-thiogalactopyranoside (IPTG).
   2036..2057    +  protein_bind   CAP binding site: CAP binding activates transcription in the presence of cAMP. E. coli catabolite activator protein
   2072..2102    +  promoter       lac promoter: promoter for the E. coli lac operon
   2110..2126    +  protein_bind   lac operator: The lac repressor binds to the lac operator to inhibit transcription in E. coli. This inhibition can be relieved by adding lactose or isopropyl-β-D-thiogalactopyranoside (IPTG). lac repressor encoded by lacI
   2186..2411    -  misc_feature   Rosa26 right arm (fragment): right homology arm from intron 1 of the mouse Rosa26 gene (Soriano, 1999)
   2420..2799    +  enhancer       CMV enhancer: human cytomegalovirus immediate early enhancer
   3079..4095    +  intron         chimeric intron: chimera between introns from chicken β-actin and rabbit β-globin
   4150..4183    +  protein_bind   loxP: Cre-mediated recombination occurs in the 8-bp core sequence (GCATACAT). Cre recombinase
   4185..4218    +  protein_bind   FRT (minimal): supports FLP-mediated excision but not integration (Turan and Bode, 2011) FLP recombinase from the Saccharomyces cerevisiae 2μ plasmid
   4219..4266    +  promoter       EM7 promoter: synthetic bacterial promoter&nbsp
   4285..5088    +  CDS            NeoR/KanR: aminoglycoside phosphotransferase from Tn5; aph(3')-II (or nptII); confers resistance to neomycin, kanamycin, and G418 (Geneticin®)
   5101..5134    +  protein_bind   FRT (minimal): supports FLP-mediated excision but not integration (Turan and Bode, 2011) FLP recombinase from the Saccharomyces cerevisiae 2μ plasmid
   5161..5385    +  polyA_signal   bGH poly(A) signal: bovine growth hormone polyadenylation signal
   5389..5410    +  promoter       SV40 promoter (fragment): SV40 enhancer and early promoter
   5440..5465    +  misc_feature   MCS (fragment): pBluescript multiple cloning site
   5465..5547    +  CDS            large T antigen (fragment): large T antigen from SV40 (simian virus 40)
   5570..5691    +  polyA_signal   SV40 poly(A) signal: SV40 polyadenylation signal
   5698..5780    +  CDS            large T antigen (fragment): large T antigen from SV40 (simian virus 40)
   5803..5924    +  polyA_signal   SV40 poly(A) signal: SV40 polyadenylation signal
   5931..6013    +  CDS            large T antigen (fragment): large T antigen from SV40 (simian virus 40)
   6036..6157    +  polyA_signal   SV40 poly(A) signal: SV40 polyadenylation signal
   6180..6213    +  protein_bind   loxP: Cre-mediated recombination occurs in the 8-bp core sequence (GCATACAT). Cre recombinase
   6223..6936    +  CDS            Superfolder GFP: Superfolder GFP is a basic (constitutively fluorescent) green fluorescent protein published in 2005, derived from Aequorea victoria. It is reported to be a very rapidly-maturing weak dimer.
   6967..7680    +  CDS            Superfolder GFP: Superfolder GFP is a basic (constitutively fluorescent) green fluorescent protein published in 2005, derived from Aequorea victoria. It is reported to be a very rapidly-maturing weak dimer.
   7692..8276    +  misc_feature   WPRE: woodchuck hepatitis virus posttranscriptional regulatory element
   8321..8545    +  polyA_signal   bGH poly(A) signal: bovine growth hormone polyadenylation signal
   8549..8570    +  promoter       SV40 promoter (fragment): SV40 enhancer and early promoter
   8605..8819    -  misc_feature   HA-L (fragment): left homology arm from intron 1 of the mouse Rosa26 gene (Soriano, 1999)
   8818..8838    +  misc_feature   MCS (fragment): pBluescript multiple cloning site
   8847..8865    -  promoter       T7 promoter: promoter for bacteriophage T7 RNA polymerase
   8868..9025    +  CDS            lacZα (fragment): LacZα fragment of β-galactosidase; lacZ fragment
   9057..9485    -  rep_origin     f1 ori (sequence partly withheld): f1 bacteriophage origin of replication; arrow indicates direction of (+) strand synthesis
