[The description below was written by a language model from this plasmid's Addgene catalogue record and pLannotate feature annotations shown in this document.]
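Description:
R26-CAG-loxP-FNF-bpA-3pA-loxP-td-sfGFP is a 9.5 kb Cre-reporter cassette plasmid built on a custom, pBluescript-type high-copy backbone, carrying an ampicillin resistance gene, a ColE1/pUC origin, an f1 origin and remnants of the lac/lacZα cloning region. It is catalogued as a mouse targeting and Cre/lox vector. The whole expression cassette is flanked by short (roughly 200 bp) homology arms from intron 1 of mouse Rosa26. Both arms are annotated on the strand opposite the cassette, so the reporter lies in reverse orientation relative to them.

The payload is driven by the CAG promoter, seen in the annotation as the CMV enhancer plus the chicken β-actin/rabbit β-globin chimeric intron. Downstream sits a loxP-flanked stop cassette. It contains an FRT-flanked neomycin/kanamycin resistance gene ("FNF") preceded by the bacterial EM7 promoter, followed by a bGH polyadenylation signal and three tandem SV40 polyadenylation signals that terminate transcription before the reporter. EM7 provides kanamycin resistance in E. coli, which helps retain the deletion-prone floxed segment; no separate mammalian promoter for Neo is annotated, so it is presumably expressed from CAG in mammalian cells. After the second loxP comes td-sfGFP, two superfolder GFP coding sequences in tandem, followed by a WPRE to enhance expression and a bGH poly(A) signal. Cre recombination excises the stop cassette and places td-sfGFP directly under CAG control, permanently labelling recombined cells; FLP would remove only the Neo gene.

According to the depositor, the plasmid was made to generate a Rosa26 reporter-allele targeting vector by recombineering. It may also suit CRISPR knock-in, but this is untested.
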