Addgene plasmid #180151: R26-CAG-loxP-FNF-bpA-3pA-loxP-td-sfGFP
Purpose: td-sfGFP cre reporter with Rosa26 recombineering homology arms
Depositing lab: Mario Capecchi. Depositing organization: University of Utah.
Backbone
  Vector backbone: Custom
  Backbone manufacturer: Hyung-song Nam, Capecchi laboratory
  Vector type: Mammalian Expression, Bacterial Expression, Mouse Targeting, Cre/Lox
Growth in bacteria
  Bacterial resistance: Ampicillin, 100 μg/mL
  Growth temperature: 30°C
  Growth strain: DH10B
  Growth instructions: The DNA sequence flanked by the loxP sites are prone to deletion in E. coli by recombination. Double-selecting with ampicillin and kanamycin is recommended. The concentrations can be halved if growth is too slow.
  Copy number: High Copy
Gene/Insert
  Gene/Insert name: td-sfGFP
  Species: Synthetic
Resource information
  A portion of this plasmid was derived from a plasmid made by: CAG promoter is from pCAGGS obtained from BCCM/LMBP. Neo* is from plasmid #22687. bGH pA is from Neal Copeland. SV40 pA is from Clontech. sfGFP is from Sandia Biotech. WPRE is from Miguel Ramalho-Santos. Backbone is from Stratagene.
Terms and licenses: Academic/Nonprofit Terms; Industry Terms: Not Available to Industry
Depositor comments: A reporter expression cassette with short homology arms to Rosa26 on either side. Constructed originally for generating Rosa26 reporter allele targeting vector by recombineering. Untested for other purposes, but may be useful for CRISPR knock-in as well.
How to cite: R26-CAG-loxP-FNF-bpA-3pA-loxP-td-sfGFP was a gift from Mario Capecchi (Addgene plasmid # 180151 ; http://n2t.net/addgene:180151 ; RRID:Addgene_180151)
